Addgene plasmid #231517: pHAGE2-TetO-Myflu-Sox-I
Purpose: Expresses Mylnosiga fluctuans full-length Sox-I in mammalian cells, for lentivirus generation
Depositing lab: Ralf Jauch. Depositing organization: University of Hong Kong. Publication: The emergence of Sox and POU transcription factors predates the origins of animal stem cells. Gao Y, Tan DS, Girbig M, Hu H, Zhou X, Xie Q, Yeung SW, Lee KS, Ho SY, Cojocaru V, Yan J, Hochberg GKA, de Mendoza A, Jauch R. Nat Commun. 2024 Nov 14;15(1):9868. doi: 10.1038/s41467-024-54152-x. PubMed 39543096.
Backbone
  Vector backbone: pHAGE2-TetO
  Vector type: Lentiviral
Growth in bacteria
  Bacterial resistance: Ampicillin, 100 μg/mL
  Growth temperature: 37°C
  Growth strain: NEB Stable
  Copy number: High Copy
Gene/Insert
  Gene/Insert name: Sox-I
  Species: Mylnosiga fluctuans
  Cloning method: Gene Synthesis
Terms and licenses: Academic/Nonprofit Terms; Industry Terms: Not Available to Industry
How to cite: pHAGE2-TetO-Myflu-Sox-I was a gift from Ralf Jauch (Addgene plasmid # 231517 ; http://n2t.net/addgene:231517 ; RRID:Addgene_231517)
