[The description below was written by a language model from this plasmid's Addgene catalogue record and pLannotate feature annotations shown in this document.]
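Description:
pHAGE2-TetO-Myflu-Sox-I is an HIV-1-derived lentiviral transfer plasmid of about 7.1 kb, built on the pHAGE2-TetO backbone to express the full-length Sox-I protein of the choanoflagellate Mylnosiga fluctuans in mammalian cells. It is propagated in E. coli through a high-copy ColE1/pUC-type origin and selected with ampicillin via the bla gene. The record lists a recombination-deficient strain for growth, as is usual for plasmids carrying repeated LTR sequences. No mammalian selection marker or fluorescent reporter appears in the feature table.

The viral portion contains a truncated 5' LTR, the Ψ packaging signal with an adjoining gag fragment, the Rev response element for Rev-dependent nuclear export of the genomic RNA, and a cPPT/CTS. Downstream lies the expression cassette: a tetracycline response element with seven tetO repeats joined to a minimal CMV promoter, so transcription depends on a Tet transactivator supplied separately and on doxycycline. The gene-synthesised Sox-I insert sits between this promoter and the WPRE, which enhances transcript stability and expression. The annotation tool did not label the insert as such. It only flagged a short stretch by homology to a chicken protein, which probably reflects a conserved domain rather than a chicken sequence. The 3' end carries a self-inactivating ΔU3 LTR with an embedded loxP site. This loxP site would be copied to both LTRs on integration and in principle would allow Cre-mediated excision of the provirus.

The plasmid is intended for producing lentivirus, with packaging and envelope functions supplied in trans, to give inducible Sox-I expression in transduced cells. The associated publication concerns the evolutionary origin of Sox and POU transcription factors before the emergence of animal stem cells.
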