Features (pLannotate 1.2.2; 27 found; start..end, strand, type, name):
    377..634     +  LTR            5' LTR (truncated): truncated 5' long terminal repeat (LTR) from HIV-1
    681..806     +  misc_feature   HIV-1 Ψ: packaging signal of human immunodeficiency virus type 1
    790..1128    +  CDS            HIV-1 gag (fragment): gag protein from human immunodeficiency virus 1; gag
   1303..1536    +  misc_feature   RRE: The Rev response element (RRE) of HIV-1 allows for Rev-dependent mRNA export from the nucleus to the cytoplasm.
   1913..2013    +  CDS            Rev (fragment): human immunodeficiency virus 1 (HIV-1) Rev protein; rev; enhances nuclear export of unspliced and incompletely spliced viral mRNAs
   2058..2175    +  misc_feature   cPPT/CTS: central polypurine tract and central termination sequence of HIV-1
   2217..2237    -  promoter       SV40 promoter (fragment): SV40 enhancer and early promoter
   2251..2521    +  protein_bind   tetracycline response element: contains seven copies of the tetracycline operator tetO tetracycline repressor TetR
   2532..2549    +  misc_feature   MCS (fragment): pUC18/19 multiple cloning site
   2549..2616    +  promoter       tight TRE promoter (fragment): Tet-responsive promoter PTight, consisting of seven tet operator sequences followed by the minimal CMV promoter
   2835..2990    +  CDS            CH32_CHICK: Protein inferred from homology: Swiss-Prot protein existence level 3. From Gallus gallus (Chicken).
   3544..4132    +  misc_feature   WPRE: woodchuck hepatitis virus posttranscriptional regulatory element
   4185..4204    +  misc_feature   cPPT/CTS (fragment): central polypurine tract and central termination sequence of HIV-1
   4206..4241    +  LTR            3' LTR (ΔU3) (fragment): self-inactivating 3' long terminal repeat (LTR) from HIV-1
   4262..4295    +  protein_bind   loxP: Cre-mediated recombination occurs in the 8-bp core sequence (GCATACAT). Cre recombinase
   4314..4494    +  LTR            5' LTR (truncated): truncated 5' long terminal repeat (LTR) from HIV-1
   4627..4731    +  promoter       AmpR promoter: bla
   4732..5592    +  CDS            AmpR: β-lactamase; bla; confers resistance to ampicillin, carbenicillin, and related antibiotics
   5763..6351    +  rep_origin     ori: high-copy-number ColE1/pMB1/pBR322/pUC origin of replication
   6534..6588    +  CDS            lacI (fragment): lac repressor; lacI; The lac repressor binds to the lac operator to inhibit transcription in E. coli. This inhibition can be relieved by adding lactose or isopropyl-β-D-thiogalactopyranoside (IPTG).
   6594..6687    +  rep_origin     SV40 ori (fragment): SV40 origin of replication
   6712..6749    +  CDS            lacI (fragment): lac repressor; lacI; The lac repressor binds to the lac operator to inhibit transcription in E. coli. This inhibition can be relieved by adding lactose or isopropyl-β-D-thiogalactopyranoside (IPTG).
   6762..6783    +  protein_bind   CAP binding site: CAP binding activates transcription in the presence of cAMP. E. coli catabolite activator protein
   6798..6828    +  promoter       lac promoter: promoter for the E. coli lac operon
   6836..6852    +  protein_bind   lac operator: The lac repressor binds to the lac operator to inhibit transcription in E. coli. This inhibition can be relieved by adding lactose or isopropyl-β-D-thiogalactopyranoside (IPTG). lac repressor encoded by lacI
   6886..6969    +  polyA_signal   SV40 poly(A) signal (fragment): SV40 polyadenylation signal
   7136..329     +  CDS            nef (fragment) (across the origin): NEF_HV1BR - Experimental evidence at protein level: Swiss-Prot protein existence level 1. Extracellular Nef protein targets CD4(+) T-lymphocytes for apoptosis by interacting with CXCR4 surface receptors (PubMed:14990729). From Human immunodeficiency virus type 1 group M subtype B (isolate BRU/LAI) (HIV-1).
>Addgene plasmid #231517 | pHAGE2-TetO-Myflu-Sox-I | addgene full sequence | sequence record 465404 | Addgene NGS Result
TGGAAGGGCTAATTCACTCCCAAAGAAGACAAGATATCCTTGATCTGTGGATCTACCACACACAAGGCTA
CTTCCCTGATTAGCAGAACTACACACCAGGGCCAGGGGTCAGATATCCACTGACCTTTGGATGGTGCTAC
AAGCTAGTACCAGTTGAGCCAGATAAGGTAGAAGAGGCCAATAAAGGAGAGAACACCAGCTTGTTACACC
CTGTGAGCCTGCATGGGATGGATGACCCGGAGAGAGAAGTGTTAGAGTGGAGGTTTGACAGCCGCCTAGC
ATTTCATCACGTGGCCCGAGAGCTGCATCCGGAGTACTTCAAGAACTGCTGATATCGAGCTTGCTACAAG
GGACTTTCCGCTGGGGACTTTCCAGGGAGGCGTGGCCTGGGCGGGACTGGGGAGTGGCGAGCCCTCAGAT
CCTGCATATAAGCAGCTGCTTTTTGCCTGTACTGGGTCTCTCTGGTTAGACCAGATCTGAGCCTGGGAGC
TCTCTGGCTAACTAGGGAACCCACTGCTTAAGCCTCAATAAAGCTTGCCTTGAGTGCTTCAAGTAGTGTG
TGCCCGTCTGTTGTGTGACTCTGGTAACTAGAGATCCCTCAGACCCTTTTAGTCAGTGTGGAAAATCTCT
AGCAGTGGCGCCCGAACAGGGACTTGAAAGCGAAAGGGAAACCAGAGGAGCTCTCTCGACGCAGGACTCG
GCTTGCTGAAGCGCGCACGGCAAGAGGCGAGGGGCGGCGACTGGTGAGTACGCCAAAAATTTTGACTAGC
GGAGGCTAGAAGGAGAGAGATGGGTGCGAGAGCGTCAGTATTAAGCGGGGGAGAATTAGATCGCGATGGG
AAAAAATTCGGTTAAGGCCAGGGGGAAAGAAAAAATATAAATTAAAACATATAGTATGGGCAAGCAGGGA
GCTAGAACGATTCGCAGTTAATCCTGGCCTGTTAGAAACATCAGAAGGCTGTAGACAAATACTGGGACAG
CTACAACCATCCCTTCAGACAGGATCAGAAGAACTTAGATCATTATATAATACAGTAGCAACCCTCTATT
GTGTGCATCAAAGGATAGAGATAAAAGACACCAAGGAAGCTTTAGACAAGATAGAGGAAGAGCAAAACAA
AAGTAAGACCACCGCACAGCAAGCGGCCGGCCGCTGATCTTCAGACCTGGAGGAGGAGATATGAGGGACA
ATTGGAGAAGTGAATTATATAAATATAAAGTAGTAAAAATTGAACCATTAGGAGTAGCACCCACCAAGGC
AAAGAGAAGAGTGGTGCAGAGAGAAAAAAGAGCAGTGGGAATAGGAGCTTTGTTCCTTGGGTTCTTGGGA
GCAGCAGGAAGCACTATGGGCGCAGCGTCAATGACGCTGACGGTACAGGCCAGACAATTATTGTCTGGTA
TAGTGCAGCAGCAGAACAATTTGCTGAGGGCTATTGAGGCGCAACAGCATCTGTTGCAACTCACAGTCTG
GGGCATCAAGCAGCTCCAGGCAAGAATCCTGGCTGTGGAAAGATACCTAAAGGATCAACAGCTCCTGGGG
ATTTGGGGTTGCTCTGGAAAACTCATTTGCACCACTGCTGTGCCTTGGAATGCTAGTTGGAGTAATAAAT
CTCTGGAACAGATTTGGAATCACACGACCTGGATGGAGTGGGACAGAGAAATTAACAATTACACAAGCTT
AATACACTCCTTAATTGAAGAATCGCAAAACCAGCAAGAAAAGAATGAACAAGAATTATTGGAATTAGAT
AAATGGGCAAGTTTGTGGAATTGGTTTAACATAACAAATTGGCTGTGGTATATAAAATTATTCATAATGA
TAGTAGGAGGCTTGGTAGGTTTAAGAATAGTTTTTGCTGTACTTTCTATAGTGAATAGAGTTAGGCAGGG
ATATTCACCATTATCGTTTCAGACCCACCTCCCAACCCCGAGGGGACCCGACAGGCCCGAAGGAATAGAA
GAAGAAGGTGGAGAGAGAGACAGAGACAGATCCATTCGATTAGTGAACGGATCTCGACGGTATCGCCGAA
TTCACAAATGGCAGTATTCATCCACAATTTTAAAAGAAAAGGGGGGATTGGGGGGTACAGTGCAGGGGAA
AGAATAGTAGACATAATAGCAACAGACATACAAACTAAAGAATTACAAAAACAAATTACAAAAATTCAAA
ATTTTCGGGTTTATTACAGGGACAGCAGAGATCCAGTTTGGACTAGTCCACACCCTAACTGACACACTCG
AGTTTACCACTCCCTATCAGTGATAGAGAAAAGTGAAAGTCGAGTTTACCACTCCCTATCAGTGATAGAG
AAAAGTGAAAGTCGAGTTTACCACTCCCTATCAGTGATAGAGAAAAGTGAAAGTCGAGTTTACCACTCCC
TATCAGTGATAGAGAAAAGTGAAAGTCGAGTTTACCACTCCCTATCAGTGATAGAGAAAAGTGAAAGTCG
AGTTTACCACTCCCTATCAGTGATAGAGAAAAGTGAAAGTCGAGTTTACCACTCCCTATCAGTGATAGAG
AAAAGTGAAAGTCGAGCTCGGTACCCGGGTCGAGGTAGGCATGTACGGTGGGAGGCCTATATAAGCAGAG
CTCGTTTAGTGAACCGTCAGATCGCCTGGAGACGCCATCCACGCTGTTTTGACCTCCATAGAAGACACCG
GGACCGATCCAGCCTGCGGCCACCACCGGTATGCTGCTCTGTCCAAGGCCCGCTCTCGTCCTGCCAACTG
CATCTATCGCTGCATCCCACGGGAGCGAAAGGCCTTCTAAGAAACCCAAGCGCCCAATGAATTCTTTCAT
GGTGTGGGCCCAGGAGAGACGGCGCGAATACAAGCTGATAAACCCAAAAGCACACAACGCCGTGATTAGT
AGAGAGCTCGGCGAGAGGTGGAACATGCTCACAGACGACGAAAGGAGGCCCTACGTGGAGCGGGCTAAAA
TCCTCAAAGCCGAGCACCTGGAGGCCAATCCAGGCTATAAGTATAGCCCAAAGCGCAAGGTGAGGAAGGT
GCTGGCCACCGCTATTCCACTGTCCATGCCCGTCGCAATCCGCCCTATGTACAGAGAAGTCGGGTTTGAG
AAGAAAGCACCAACTTTCACTCCCTCCTATCCTCCTGCAACAGCTACTTTCTCTCCAGTCGGGAGTCCTG
CTCCAGCCCTGCCCGATTTTGGCATTGGCGCTAGCATGAGTTTTGATGCAATATCCGAGACACCTGTGTA
CACTCATCCCACTACCATTGTTCCAAGCGCTTCTTGTCCCACCCTGGGCCGGTCTAGGGCAGGCTTCAGC
AGGCATGACTCCCTCGACTACAGTGATGTTGAAATGGATCTGGCCAGTTCTATGAGCTCCAGTGCTGCAT
CCGAGAGCAGCAGCAGTGCTCCAAGTCCAGCTAGCGACTTTGGCTTCGACCTGAATCTCCCTCTCTGGGA
GTACTACGGCGCCTCCGACGCTAGCCTGGACGGGACCACAGAACTGCTGCCACCAGACTGGGTGTCCCTG
ATCGATGAAATCAAGTGGGATTAAGTCGACATCGATAGATCCTAATCAACCTCTGGATTACAAAATTTGT
GAAAGATTGACTGGTATTCTTAACTATGTTGCTCCTTTTACGCTATGTGGATACGCTGCTTTAATGCCTT
TGTATCATGCTATTGCTTCCCGTATGGCTTTCATTTTCTCCTCCTTGTATAAATCCTGGTTGCTGTCTCT
TTATGAGGAGTTGTGGCCCGTTGTCAGGCAACGTGGCGTGGTGTGCACTGTGTTTGCTGACGCAACCCCC
ACTGGTTGGGGCATTGCCACCACCTGTCAGCTCCTTTCCGGGACTTTCGCTTTCCCCCTCCCTATTGCCA
CGGCGGAACTCATCGCCGCCTGCCTTGCCCGCTGCTGGACAGGGGCTCGGCTGTTGGGCACTGACAATTC
CGTGGTGTTGTCGGGGAAATCATCGTCCTTTCCTTGGCTGCTCGCCTGTGTTGCCACCTGGATTCTGCGC
GGGACGTCCTTCTGCTACGTCCCTTCGGCCCTCAATCCAGCGGACCTTCCTTCCCGCGGCCTGCTGCCGG
CTCTGCGGCCTCTTCCGCGTCTTCGCCTTCGCCCTCAGACGAGTCGGATCTCCCTTTGGGCCGCCTCCCC
GCCTGGTACCTTTAAGACCAATGACTTACAAGGCAGCTGTAGATCTTAGCCACTTTTTAAAAGAAAAGGG
GGGACTGGAAGGGCTAATTCACTCCCAACGAAGACAAGATCACCTGCAGGACAGGCGCGCCATAACTTCG
TATAGCATACATTATACGAAGTTATCTGCTTTTTGCTTGTACTGGGTCTCTCTGGTTAGACCAGATCTGA
GCCTGGGAGCTCTCTGGCTAACTAGGGAACCCACTGCTTAAGCCTCAATAAAGCTTGCCTTGAGTGCTTC
AAGTAGTGTGTGCCCGTCTGTTGTGTGACTCTGGTAACTAGAGATCCCTCAGACCCTTTTAGTCAGTGTG
GAAAATCTCTAGCACCCGGGCGATTAAGGAAAGGGCTAGATCATTCTTGAAGACGAAAGGGCCTCGTGAT
ACGCCTATTTTTATAGGTTAATGTCATGATAATAATGGTTTCTTAGACGTCAGGTGGCACTTTTCGGGGA
AATGTGCGCGGAACCCCTATTTGTTTATTTTTCTAAATACATTCAAATATGTATCCGCTCATGAGACAAT
AACCCTGATAAATGCTTCAATAATATTGAAAAAGGAAGAGTATGAGTATTCAACATTTCCGTGTCGCCCT
TATTCCCTTTTTTGCGGCATTTTGCCTTCCTGTTTTTGCTCACCCAGAAACGCTGGTGAAAGTAAAAGAT
GCTGAAGATCAGTTGGGTGCACGAGTGGGTTACATCGAACTGGATCTCAACAGCGGTAAGATCCTTGAGA
GTTTTCGCCCCGAAGAACGTTTTCCAATGATGAGCACTTTTAAAGTTCTGCTATGTGGCGCGGTATTATC
CCGTGTTGACGCCGGGCAAGAGCAACTCGGTCGCCGCATACACTATTCTCAGAATGACTTGGTTGAGTAC
TCACCAGTCACAGAAAAGCATCTTACGGATGGCATGACAGTAAGAGAATTATGCAGTGCTGCCATAACCA
TGAGTGATAACACTGCGGCCAACTTACTTCTGACAACGATCGGAGGACCGAAGGAGCTAACCGCTTTTTT
GCACAACATGGGGGATCATGTAACTCGCCTTGATCGTTGGGAACCGGAGCTGAATGAAGCCATACCAAAC
GACGAGCGTGACACCACGATGCCTGTAGCAATGGCAACAACGTTGCGCAAACTATTAACTGGCGAACTAC
TTACTCTAGCTTCCCGGCAACAATTAATAGACTGGATGGAGGCGGATAAAGTTGCAGGACCACTTCTGCG
CTCGGCCCTTCCGGCTGGCTGGTTTATTGCTGATAAATCTGGAGCCGGTGAGCGTGGGTCTCGCGGTATC
ATTGCAGCACTGGGGCCAGATGGTAAGCCCTCCCGTATCGTAGTTATCTACACGACGGGGAGTCAGGCAA
CTATGGATGAACGAAATAGACAGATCGCTGAGATAGGTGCCTCACTGATTAAGCATTGGTAACTGTCAGA
CCAAGTTTACTCATATATACTTTAGATTGATTTAAAACTTCATTTTTAATTTAAAAGGATCTAGGTGAAG
ATCCTTTTTGATAATCTCATGACCAAAATCCCTTAACGTGAGTTTTCGTTCCACTGAGCGTCAGACCCCG
TAGAAAAGATCAAAGGATCTTCTTGAGATCCTTTTTTTCTGCGCGTAATCTGCTGCTTGCAAACAAAAAA
ACCACCGCTACCAGCGGTGGTTTGTTTGCCGGATCAAGAGCTACCAACTCTTTTTCCGAAGGTAACTGGC
TTCAGCAGAGCGCAGATACCAAATACTGTTCTTCTAGTGTAGCCGTAGTTAGGCCACCACTTCAAGAACT
CTGTAGCACCGCCTACATACCTCGCTCTGCTAATCCTGTTACCAGTGGCTGCTGCCAGTGGCGATAAGTC
GTGTCTTACCGGGTTGGACTCAAGACGATAGTTACCGGATAAGGCGCAGCGGTCGGGCTGAACGGGGGGT
TCGTGCACACAGCCCAGCTTGGAGCGAACGACCTACACCGAACTGAGATACCTACAGCGTGAGCTATGAG
AAAGCGCCACGCTTCCCGAAGGGAGAAAGGCGGACAGGTATCCGGTAAGCGGCAGGGTCGGAACAGGAGA
GCGCACGAGGGAGCTTCCAGGGGGAAACGCCTGGTATCTTTATAGTCCTGTCGGGTTTCGCCACCTCTGA
CTTGAGCGTCGATTTTTGTGATGCTCGTCAGGGGGGCGGAGCCTATGGAAAAACGCCAGCAACGCGGCCT
TTTTACGGTTCCTGGCCTTTTGCTGGCCTTTTGCTCACATGTTCTTTCCTGCGTTATCCCCTGATTCTGT
GGATAACCGTATTACCGCCTTTGAGTGAGCTGATACCGCTCGCCGCAGCCGAACGACCGAGCGCAGCGAG
TCAGTGAGCGAGGAAGCGGAAGAGCGCCCAATACGCAAACCGCCTCTCCCCGCGCGTTGGCCGATTCATT
AATGCAGCAAGCTCATGGCTGACTAATTTTTTTTATTTATGCAGAGGCCGAGGCCGCCTCGGCCTCTGAG
CTATTCCAGAAGTAGTGAGGAGGCTTTTTTGGAGGCCTAGGCTTTTGCAAAAAGCTCCCCGTGGCACGAC
AGGTTTCCCGACTGGAAAGCGGGCAGTGAGCGCAACGCAATTAATGTGAGTTAGCTCACTCATTAGGCAC
CCCAGGCTTTACACTTTATGCTTCCGGCTCGTATGTTGTGTGGAATTGTGAGCGGATAACAATTTCACAC
AGGAAACAGCTATGACATGATTACGAATTTCACAAATAAAGCATTTTTTTCACTGCATTCTAGTTGTGGT
TTGTCCAAACTCATCAATGTATCTTATCATGTCTGGATCAACTGGATAACTCAAGCTAACCAAAATCATC
CCAAACTTCCCACCCCATACCCTATTACCACTGCCAATTACCTGTGGTTTCATTTACTCTAAACCTGTGA
TTCCTCTGAATTATTTTCATTTTAAAGAAATTGTATTTGTTAAATATGTACTACAAACTTAGTAGT
